>Addgene plasmid #86982 | pDUAL OCLN (GFP) | depositor full sequence | sequence record 173293 | pDUAL OCLN (GFP) sequence 11777 bps
TACAAACTTAGTAGTTGGAAGGGCTAATTCACTCCCAAAGAAGACAAGATATCCTTGATCTGTGGATCTA
CCACACACAAGGCTACTTCCCTGATTAGCAGAACTACACACCAGGGCCAGGGGTCAGATATCCACTGACC
TTTGGATGGTGCTACAAGCTAGTACCAGTTGAGCCAGATAAGGTAGAAGAGGCCAATAAAGGAGAGAACA
CCAGCTTGTTACACCCTGTGAGCCTGCATGGGATGGATGACCCGGAGAGAGAAGTGTTAGAGTGGAGGTT
TGACAGCCGCCTAGCATTTCATCACGTGGCCCGAGAGCTGCATCCGGAGTACTTCAAGAACTGCTGATAT
CGAGCTTGCTACAAGGGACTTTCCGCTGGGGACTTTCCAGGGAGGCGTGGCCTGGGCGGGACTGGGGAGT
GGCGAGCCCTCAGATCCTGCATATAAGCAGCTGCTTTTTGCCTGTACTGGGTCTCTCTGGTTAGACCAGA
TCTGAGCCTGGGAGCTCTCTGGCTAACTAGGGAACCCACTGCTTAAGCCTCAATAAAGCTTGCCTTGAGT
GCTTCAAGTAGTGTGTGCCCGTCTGTTGTGTGACTCTGGTAACTAGAGATCCCTCAGACCCTTTTAGTCA
GTGTGGAAAATCTCTAGCAGTGGCGCCCGAACAGGGACTTGAAAGCGAAAGGGAAACCAGAGGAGCTCTC
TCGACGCAGGACTCGGCTTGCTGAAGCGCGCACGGCAAGAGGCGAGGGGCGGCGACTGGTGAGTACGCCA
AAAATTTTGACTAGCGGAGGCTAGAAGGAGAGAGATGGGTGCGAGAGCGTCAGTATTAAGCGGGGGAGAA
TTAGATCGCGATGGGAAAAAATTCGGTTAAGGCCAGGGGGAAAGAAAAAATATAAATTAAAACATATAGT
ATGGGCAAGCAGGGAGCTAGAACGATTCGCAGTTAATCCTGGCCTGTTAGAAACATCAGAAGGCTGTAGA
CAAATACTGGGACAGCTACAACCATCCCTTCAGACAGGATCAGAAGAACTTAGATCATTATATAATACAG
TAGCAACCCTCTATTGTGTGCATCAAAGGATAGAGATAAAAGACACCAAGGAAGCTTTAGACAAGATAGA
GGAAGAGCAAAACAAAAGTAAGACCACCGCACAGCAAGCGGCCGGCCGCTGATCTTCAGACCTGGAGGAG
GAGATATGAGGGACAATTGGAGAAGTGAATTATATAAATATAAAGTAGTAAAAATTGAACCATTAGGAGT
AGCACCCACCAAGGCAAAGAGAAGAGTGGTGCAGAGAGAAAAAAGAGCAGTGGGAATAGGAGCTTTGTTC
CTTGGGTTCTTGGGAGCAGCAGGAAGCACTATGGGCGCAGCGTCAATGACGCTGACGGTACAGGCCAGAC
AATTATTGTCTGGTATAGTGCAGCAGCAGAACAATTTGCTGAGGGCTATTGAGGCGCAACAGCATCTGTT
GCAACTCACAGTCTGGGGCATCAAGCAGCTCCAGGCAAGAATCCTGGCTGTGGAAAGATACCTAAAGGAT
CAACAGCTCCTGGGGATTTGGGGTTGCTCTGGAAAACTCATTTGCACCACTGCTGTGCCTTGGAATGCTA
GTTGGAGTAATAAATCTCTGGAACAGATTTGGAATCACACGACCTGGATGGAGTGGGACAGAGAAATTAA
CAATTACACAAGCTTAATACACTCCTTAATTGAAGAATCGCAAAACCAGCAAGAAAAGAATGAACAAGAA
TTATTGGAATTAGATAAATGGGCAAGTTTGTGGAATTGGTTTAACATAACAAATTGGCTGTGGTATATAA
AATTATTCATAATGATAGTAGGAGGCTTGGTAGGTTTAAGAATAGTTTTTGCTGTACTTTCTATAGTGAA
TAGAGTTAGGCAGGGATATTCACCATTATCGTTTCAGACCCACCTCCCAACCCCGAGGGGACCCGACAGG
CCCGAAGGAATAGAAGAAGAAGGTGGAGAGAGAGACAGAGACAGATCCATTCGATTAGTGAACGGATCTC
GACGGTATCGCCAAATGGCAGTATTCATCCACAATTTTAAAAGAAAAGGGGGGATTGGGGGGTACAGTGC
AGGGGAAAGAATAGTAGACATAATAGCAACAGACATACAAACTAAAGAATTACAAAAACAAATTACAAAA
ATTCAAAATTTTCGGGTTTATTACAGGGACAGCAGAGATCCAGTTTGGATCGATAAGCTTGATATCGAAT
TCCTGCAGCCCCGATAAAATAAAAGATTTTATTTAGTCTCCAGAAAAAGGGGGGAATGAAAGACCCCACC
TGTAGGTTTGGCAAGCTAGCTGCAGTAACGCCATTTTGCAAGGCATGGAAAAATACCAAACCAAGAATAG
AGAAGTTCAGATCAAGGGCGGGTACATGAAAATAGCTAACGTTGGGCCAAACAGGATATCTGCGGTGAGC
AGTTTCGGCCCCGGCCCGGGGCCAAGAACAGATGGTCACCGCAGTTTCGGCCCCGGCCCGAGGCCAAGAA
CAGATGGTCCCCAGATATGGCCCAACCCTCAGCAGTTTCTTAAGACCCATCAGATGTTTCCAGGCTCCCC
CAAGGACCTGAAATGACCCTGCGCCTTATTTGAATTAACCAATCAGCCTGCTTCTCGCTTCTGTTCGCGC
GCTTCTGCTTCCCGAGCTCTATAAAAGAGCTCACAACCCCTCACTCGGCGCGCCAGTCCTCCGACAGACT
GAGTCGCCCGGGGGGATCCACTAGTGCGGCCGCGCCGCCACCATGTCATCCAGGCCTCTTGAAAGTCCAC
CTCCTTACAGGCCTGATGAATTCAAACCGAATCATTATGCACCAAGCAATGACATATATGGTGGAGAGAT
GCATGTTCGACCAATGCTCTCTCAGCCAGCCTACTCTTTTTACCCAGAAGATGAAATTCTTCACTTCTAC
AAATGGACCTCTCCTCCAGGAGTGATTCGGATCCTGTCTATGCTCATTATTGTGATGTGCATTGCCATCT
TTGCCTGTGTGGCCTCCACGCTTGCCTGGGACAGAGGCTATGGAACTTCCCTTTTAGGAGGTAGTGTAGG
CTACCCTTATGGAGGAAGTGGCTTTGGTAGCTACGGAAGTGGCTATGGCTATGGCTATGGTTATGGCTAT
GGCTACGGAGGCTATACAGACCCAAGAGCAGCAAAGGGCTTCATGTTGGCCATGGCTGCCTTTTGTTTCA
TTGCCGCGTTGGTGATCTTTGTTACCAGTGTTATAAGATCTGAAATGTCCAGAACAAGAAGATACTACTT
AAGTGTGATAATAGTGAGTGCTATCCTGGGCATCATGGTGTTTATTGCCACAATTGTCTATATAATGGGA
GTGAACCCAACTGCTCAGTCTTCTGGATCTCTATATGGTTCACAAATATATGCCCTCTGCAACCAATTTT
ATACACCTGCAGCTACTGGACTCTACGTGGATCAGTATTTGTATCACTACTGTGTTGTGGATCCCCAGGA
GGCCATTGCCATTGTACTGGGGTTCATGATTATTGTGGCTTTTGCTTTAATAATTTTCTTTGCTGTGAAA
ACTCGAAGAAAGATGGACAGGTATGACAAGTCCAATATTTTGTGGGACAAGGAACACATTTATGATGAGC
AGCCCCCCAATGTCGAGGAGTGGGTTAAAAATGTGTCTGCAGGCACACAGGACGTGCCTTCACCCCCATC
TGACTATGTGGAAAGAGTTGACAGTCCCATGGCATACTCTTCCAATGGCAAAGTGAATGACAAGCGGTTT
TATCCAGAGTCTTCCTATAAATCCACGCCGGTTCCTGAAGTGGTTCAGGAGCTTCCATTAACTTCGCCTG
TGGATGACTTCAGGCAGCCTCGTTACAGCAGCGGTGGTAACTTTGAGACACCTTCAAAAAGAGCACCTGC
AAAGGGAAGAGCAGGAAGGTCAAAGAGAACAGAGCAAGATCACTATGAGACAGACTACACAACTGGCGGC
GAGTCCTGTGATGAGCTGGAGGAGGACTGGATCAGGGAATATCCACCTATCACTTCAGATCAACAAAGAC
AACTGTACAAGAGGAATTTTGACACTGGCCTACAGGAATACAAGAGCTTACAATCAGAACTTGATGAGAT
CAATAAAGAACTCTCCCGTTTGGATAAAGAATTGGATGACTATAGAGAAGAAAGTGAAGAGTACATGGCT
GCTGCTGATGAATACAATAGACTGAAGCAAGTGAAGGGATCTGCAGATTACAAAAGTAAGAAGAATCATT
GCAAGCAGTTAAAGAGCAAATTGTCACACATCAAGAAGATGGTTGGAGACTATGATAGACAGAAAACATA
GAAGGCTGATGCCAAGTTGTTTGAGAAATTAAGTATCTGACATCTCTGCAATCTTCTCAGAAGGCAAATG
ACTTTGGACCATAACCCCGGAAGCCAAACCTCTGTGAGTCGACCTGCAGGCATGCAAGCTTGATATCAAG
CTTATCGATAATCAACCTCTGGATTACAAAATTTGTGAAAGATTGACTGGTATTCTTAACTATGTTGCTC
CTTTTACGCTATGTGGATACGCTGCTTTAATGCCTTTGTATCATGCTATTGCTTCCCGTATGGCTTTCAT
TTTCTCCTCCTTGTATAAATCCTGGTTGCTGTCTCTTTATGAGGAGTTGTGGCCCGTTGTCAGGCAACGT
GGCGTGGTGTGCACTGTGTTTGCTGACGCAACCCCCACTGGTTGGGGCATTGCCACCACCTGTCAGCTCC
TTTCCGGGACTTTCGCTTTCCCCCTCCCTATTGCCACGGCGGAACTCATCGCCGCCTGCCTTGCCCGCTG
CTGGACAGGGGCTCGGCTGTTGGGCACTGACAATTCCGTGGTGTTGTCGGGGAAATCATCGTCCTTTCCT
TGGCTGCTCGCCTGTGTTGCCACCTGGATTCTGCGCGGGACGTCCTTCTGCTACGTCCCTTCGGCCCTCA
ATCCAGCGGACCTTCCTTCCCGCGGTCGAATTCCCACGGGGTTGGGGTTGCGCCTTTTCCAAGGCAGCCC
TGGGTTTGCGCAGGGACGCGGCTGCTCTGGGCGTGGTTCCGGGAAACGCAGCGGCGCCGACCCTGGGTCT
CGCACATTCTTCACGTCCGTTCGCAGCGTCACCCGGATCTTCGCCGCTACCCTTGTGGGCCCCCCGGCGA
CGCTTCCTGCTCCGCCCCTAAGTCGGGAAGGTTCCTTGCGGTTCGCGGCGTGCCGGACGTGACAAACGGA
AGCCGCACGTCTCACTAGTACCCTCGCAGACGGACAGCGCCAGGGAGCAATGGCAGCGCGCCGACCGCGA
TGGGCTGTGGCCAATAGTGGCTGCTCAGCAGGGCGCGCCGAGAGCAGCGGCCGGGAAGGGGCGGTGCGGG
AGGCGGGGTGTGGGGCGGTAGTGTGGGCCCTGTTCCTGCCCGCACGGTGTTCCGCATTCTGCAAGCCTCC
GGAGCGCACGTCGGCAGTCGGCTCCCTCGTTGACCGAATCACCGACCTCTCTCCCCAGGACGCGTACCGG
TCGCCACCATGGTGAGCAAGGGCGAGGAGCTGTTCACCGGGGTGGTGCCCATCCTGGTCGAGCTGGACGG
CGACGTAAACGGCCACAAGTTCAGCGTGTCCGGCGAGGGCGAGGGCGATGCCACCTACGGCAAGCTGACC
CTGAAGTTCATCTGCACCACCGGCAAGCTGCCCGTGCCCTGGCCCACCCTCGTGACCACCCTGACCTACG
GCGTGCAGTGCTTCAGCCGCTACCCCGACCACATGAAGCAGCACGACTTCTTCAAGTCCGCCATGCCCGA
AGGCTACGTCCAGGAGCGCACCATCTTCTTCAAGGACGACGGCAACTACAAGACCCGCGCCGAGGTGAAG
TTCGAGGGCGACACCCTGGTGAACCGCATCGAGCTGAAGGGCATCGACTTCAAGGAGGACGGCAACATCC
TGGGGCACAAGCTGGAGTACAACTACAACAGCCACAAGGTCTATATCACCGCCGACAAGCAGAAGAACGG
CATCAAGGTGAACTTCAAGACCCGCCACAACATCGAGGACGGCAGCGTGCAGCTCGCCGACCACTACCAG
CAGAACACCCCCATCGGCGACGGCCCCGTGCTGCTGCCCGACAACCACTACCTGAGCACCCAGTCCGCCC
TGAGCAAAGACCCCAACGAGAAGCGCGATCACATGGTCCTGCTGGAGTTCGTGACCGCCGCCGGGATCAC
TCTCGGCATGGACGAGCTGTACAAGTAAACTCGAGGGAATTAATTCGAGCTCGGTACCTTTAAGACCAAT
GACTTACAAGGCAGCTGTAGATCTTAGCCACTTTTTAAAAGAAAAGGGGGGACTGGAAGGGCTAATTCAC
TCCCAACGAAGACAAGATCTGCTTTTTGCTTGTACTGGGTCTCTCTGGTTAGACCAGATCTGAGCCTGGG
AGCTCTCTGGCTAACTAGGGAACCCACTGCTTAAGCCTCAATAAAGCTTGCCTTGAGTGCTTCAAGTAGT
GTGTGCCCGTCTGTTGTGTGACTCTGGTAACTAGAGATCCCTCAGACCCTTTTAGTCAGTGTGGAAAATC
TCTAGCAGCATCTAGAATTAATTCCGTGTATTCTATAGTGTCACCTAAATCGTATGTGTATGATACATAA
GGTTATGTATTAATTGTAGCCGCGTTCTAACGACAATATGTACAAGCCTAATTGTGTAGCATCTGGCTTA
CTGAAGCAGACCCTATCATCTCTCTCGTAAACTGCCGTCAGAGTCGGTTTGGTTGGACGAACCTTCTGAG
TTTCTGGTAACGCCGTCCCGCACCCGGAAATGGTCAGCGAACCAATCAGCAGGGTCATCGCTAGCCAGAT
CCTCTACGCCGGACGCATCGTGGCCGGCATCACCGGCGCCACAGGTGCGGTTGCTGGCGCCTATATCGCC
GACATCACCGATGGGGAAGATCGGGCTCGCCACTTCGGGCTCATGAGCGCTTGTTTCGGCGTGGGTATGG
TGGCAGGCCCCGTGGCCGGGGGACTGTTGGGCGCCATCTCCTTGCATGCACCATTCCTTGCGGCGGCGGT
GCTCAACGGCCTCAACCTACTACTGGGCTGCTTCCTAATGCAGGAGTCGCATAAGGGAGAGCGTCGAATG
GTGCACTCTCAGTACAATCTGCTCTGATGCCGCATAGTTAAGCCAGCCCCGACACCCGCCAACACCCGCT
GACGCGCCCTGACGGGCTTGTCTGCTCCCGGCATCCGCTTACAGACAAGCTGTGACCGTCTCCGGGAGCT
GCATGTGTCAGAGGTTTTCACCGTCATCACCGAAACGCGCGAGACGAAAGGGCCTCGTGATACGCCTATT
TTTATAGGTTAATGTCATGATAATAATGGTTTCTTAGACGTCAGGTGGCACTTTTCGGGGAAATGTGCGC
GGAACCCCTATTTGTTTATTTTTCTAAATACATTCAAATATGTATCCGCTCATGAGACAATAACCCTGAT
AAATGCTTCAATAATATTGAAAAAGGAAGAGTATGAGTATTCAACATTTCCGTGTCGCCCTTATTCCCTT
TTTTGCGGCATTTTGCCTTCCTGTTTTTGCTCACCCAGAAACGCTGGTGAAAGTAAAAGATGCTGAAGAT
CAGTTGGGTGCACGAGTGGGTTACATCGAACTGGATCTCAACAGCGGTAAGATCCTTGAGAGTTTTCGCC
CCGAAGAACGTTTTCCAATGATGAGCACTTTTAAAGTTCTGCTATGTGGCGCGGTATTATCCCGTATTGA
CGCCGGGCAAGAGCAACTCGGTCGCCGCATACACTATTCTCAGAATGACTTGGTTGAGTACTCACCAGTC
ACAGAAAAGCATCTTACGGATGGCATGACAGTAAGAGAATTATGCAGTGCTGCCATAACCATGAGTGATA
ACACTGCGGCCAACTTACTTCTGACAACGATCGGAGGACCGAAGGAGCTAACCGCTTTTTTGCACAACAT
GGGGGATCATGTAACTCGCCTTGATCGTTGGGAACCGGAGCTGAATGAAGCCATACCAAACGACGAGCGT
GACACCACGATGCCTGTAGCAATGGCAACAACGTTGCGCAAACTATTAACTGGCGAACTACTTACTCTAG
CTTCCCGGCAACAATTAATAGACTGGATGGAGGCGGATAAAGTTGCAGGACCACTTCTGCGCTCGGCCCT
TCCGGCTGGCTGGTTTATTGCTGATAAATCTGGAGCCGGTGAGCGTGGGTCTCGCGGTATCATTGCAGCA
CTGGGGCCAGATGGTAAGCCCTCCCGTATCGTAGTTATCTACACGACGGGGAGTCAGGCAACTATGGATG
AACGAAATAGACAGATCGCTGAGATAGGTGCCTCACTGATTAAGCATTGGTAACTGTCAGACCAAGTTTA
CTCATATATACTTTAGATTGATTTAAAACTTCATTTTTAATTTAAAAGGATCTAGGTGAAGATCCTTTTT
GATAATCTCATGACCAAAATCCCTTAACGTGAGTTTTCGTTCCACTGAGCGTCAGACCCCGTAGAAAAGA
TCAAAGGATCTTCTTGAGATCCTTTTTTTCTGCGCGTAATCTGCTGCTTGCAAACAAAAAAACCACCGCT
ACCAGCGGTGGTTTGTTTGCCGGATCAAGAGCTACCAACTCTTTTTCCGAAGGTAACTGGCTTCAGCAGA
GCGCAGATACCAAATACTGTTCTTCTAGTGTAGCCGTAGTTAGGCCACCACTTCAAGAACTCTGTAGCAC
CGCCTACATACCTCGCTCTGCTAATCCTGTTACCAGTGGCTGCTGCCAGTGGCGATAAGTCGTGTCTTAC
CGGGTTGGACTCAAGACGATAGTTACCGGATAAGGCGCAGCGGTCGGGCTGAACGGGGGGTTCGTGCACA
CAGCCCAGCTTGGAGCGAACGACCTACACCGAACTGAGATACCTACAGCGTGAGCTATGAGAAAGCGCCA
CGCTTCCCGAAGGGAGAAAGGCGGACAGGTATCCGGTAAGCGGCAGGGTCGGAACAGGAGAGCGCACGAG
GGAGCTTCCAGGGGGAAACGCCTGGTATCTTTATAGTCCTGTCGGGTTTCGCCACCTCTGACTTGAGCGT
CGATTTTTGTGATGCTCGTCAGGGGGGCGGAGCCTATGGAAAAACGCCAGCAACGCGGCCTTTTTACGGT
TCCTGGCCTTTTGCTGGCCTTTTGCTCACATGTTCTTTCCTGCGTTATCCCCTGATTCTGTGGATAACCG
TATTACCGCCTTTGAGTGAGCTGATACCGCTCGCCGCAGCCGAACGACCGAGCGCAGCGAGTCAGTGAGC
GAGGAAGCGGAAGAGCGCCCAATACGCAAACCGCCTCTCCCCGCGCGTTGGCCGATTCATTAATGCAGCT
GTGGAATGTGTGTCAGTTAGGGTGTGGAAAGTCCCCAGGCTCCCCAGCAGGCAGAAGTATGCAAAGCATG
CATCTCAATTAGTCAGCAACCAGGTGTGGAAAGTCCCCAGGCTCCCCAGCAGGCAGAAGTATGCAAAGCA
TGCATCTCAATTAGTCAGCAACCATAGTCCCGCCCCTAACTCCGCCCATCCCGCCCCTAACTCCGCCCAG
TTCCGCCCATTCTCCGCCCCATGGCTGACTAATTTTTTTTATTTATGCAGAGGCCGAGGCCGCCTCGGCC
TCTGAGCTATTCCAGAAGTAGTGAGGAGGCTTTTTTGGAGGCCTAGGCTTTTGCAAAAAGCTTGGACACA
AGACAGGCTTGCGAGATATGTTTGAGAATACCACTTTATCCCGCGTCAGGGAGAGGCAGTGCGTAAAAAG
ACGCGGACTCATGTGAAATACTGGTTTTTAGTGCGCCAGATCTCTATAATCTCGCGCAACCTATTTTCCC
CTCGAACACTTTTTAAGCCGTAGATAAACAGGCTGGGACACTTCACATGAGCGAAAAATACATCGTCACC
TGGGACATGTTGCAGATCCATGCACGTAAACTCGCAAGCCGACTGATGCCTTCTGAACAATGGAAAGGCA
TTATTGCCGTAAGCCGTGGCGGTCTGTACCGGGTGCGTTACTGGCGCGTGAACTGGGTATTCGTCATGTC
GATACCGTTTGTATTTCCAGCTACGATCACGACAACCAGCGCGAGCTTAAAGTGCTGAAACGCGCAGAAG
GCGATGGCGAAGGCTTCATCGTTATTGATGACCTGGTGGATACCGGTGGTACTGCGGTTGCGATTCGTGA
AATGTATCCAAAAGCGCACTTTGTCACCATCTTCGCAAAACCGGCTGGTCGTCCGCTGGTTGATGACTAT
GTTGTTGATATCCCGCAAGATACCTGGATTGAACAGCCGTGGGATATGGGCGTCGTATTCGTCCCGCCAA
TCTCCGGTCGCTAATCTTTTCAACGCCTGGCACTGCCGGGCGTTGTTCTTTTTAACTTCAGGCGGGTTAC
AATAGTTTCCAGTAAGTATTCTGGAGGCTGCATCCATGACACAGGCAAACCTGAGCGAAACCCTGTTCAA
ACCCCGCTTTAAACATCCTGAAACCTCGACGCTAGTCCGCCGCTTTAATCACGGCGCACAACCGCCTGTG
CAGTCGGCCCTTGATGGTAAAACCATCCCTCACTGGTATCGCATGATTAACCGTCTGATGTGGATCTGGC
GCGGCATTGACCCACGCGAAATCCTCGACGTCCAGGCACGTATTGTGATGAGCGATGCCGAACGTACCGA
CGATGATTTATACGATACGGTGATTGGCTACCGTGGCGGCAACTGGATTTATGAGTGGGCCCCGGATCTT
TGTGAAGGAACCTTACTTCTGTGGTGTGACATAATTGGACAAACTACCTACAGAGATTTAAAGCTCTAAG
GTAAATATAAAATTTTTAAGTGTATAATGTGTTAAACTACTGATTCTAATTGTTTGTGTATTTTAGATTC
CAACCTATGGAACTGATGAATGGGAGCAGTGGTGGAATGCCTTTAATGAGGAAAACCTGTTTTGCTCAGA
AGAAATGCCATCTAGTGATGATGAGGCTACTGCTGACTCTCAACATTCTACTCCTCCAAAAAAGAAGAGA
AAGGTAGAAGACCCCAAGGACTTTCCTTCAGAATTGCTAAGTTTTTTGAGTCATGCTGTGTTTAGTAATA
GAACTCTTGCTTGCTTTGCTATTTACACCACAAAGGAAAAAGCTGCACTGCTATACAAGAAAATTATGGA
AAAATATTCTGTAACCTTTATAAGTAGGCATAACAGTTATAATCATAACATACTGTTTTTTCTTACTCCA
CACAGGCATAGAGTGTCTGCTATTAATAACTATGCTCAAAAATTGTGTACCTTTAGCTTTTTAATTTGTA
AAGGGGTTAATAAGGAATATTTGATGTATAGTGCCTTGACTAGAGATCATAATCAGCCATACCACATTTG
TAGAGGTTTTACTTGCTTTAAAAAACCTCCCACACCTCCCCCTGAACCTGAAACATAAAATGAATGCAAT
TGTTGTTGTTAACTTGTTTATTGCAGCTTATAATGGTTACAAATAAAGCAATAGCATCACAAATTTCACA
AATAAAGCATTTTTTTCACTGCATTCTAGTTGTGGTTTGTCCAAACTCATCAATGTATCTTATCATGTCT
GGATCAACTGGATAACTCAAGCTAACCAAAATCATCCCAAACTTCCCACCCCATACCCTATTACCACTGC
CAATTACCTGTGGTTTCATTTACTCTAAACCTGTGATTCCTCTGAATTATTTTCATTTTAAAGAAATTGT
ATTTGTTAAATATGTAC
Features (pLannotate 1.2.2; 34 found; start..end, strand, type, name):
     15..344     +  CDS            nef (fragment): NEF_HV1BR - Experimental evidence at protein level: Swiss-Prot protein existence level 1. Extracellular Nef protein targets CD4(+) T-lymphocytes for apoptosis by interacting with CXCR4 surface receptors (PubMed:14990729). From Human immunodeficiency virus type 1 group M subtype B (isolate BRU/LAI) (HIV-1).
    392..649     +  LTR            5' LTR (truncated): truncated 5' long terminal repeat (LTR) from HIV-1
    696..821     +  misc_feature   HIV-1 Ψ: packaging signal of human immunodeficiency virus type 1
    805..1143    +  CDS            HIV-1 gag (fragment): gag protein from human immunodeficiency virus 1; gag
   1318..1551    +  misc_feature   RRE: The Rev response element (RRE) of HIV-1 allows for Rev-dependent mRNA export from the nucleus to the cytoplasm.
   1928..2028    +  CDS            Rev (fragment): human immunodeficiency virus 1 (HIV-1) Rev protein; rev; enhances nuclear export of unspliced and incompletely spliced viral mRNAs
   2065..2182    +  misc_feature   cPPT/CTS: central polypurine tract and central termination sequence of HIV-1
   2219..2251    -  misc_feature   MCS (fragment): pBluescript multiple cloning site
   2335..2742    +  promoter       SFFV promoter: spleen focus-forming virus long terminal repeat (LTR) promoter
   2773..4338    +  CDS            OCLN: OCLN_HUMAN - Experimental evidence at protein level: Swiss-Prot protein existence level 1. (Microbial infection) Acts as a co-receptor for hepatitis C virus (HCV) in hepatocytes. From Homo sapiens (Human).
   4446..4471    +  misc_feature   MCS (fragment): pUC18/19 multiple cloning site
   4472..4490    +  misc_feature   MCS (fragment): pBluescript multiple cloning site
   4490..4995    +  misc_feature   WPRE (fragment): woodchuck hepatitis virus posttranscriptional regulatory element
   5008..5518    +  promoter       hPGK promoter: human phosphoglycerate kinase 1 promoter
   5539..6258    +  CDS            EGFP: the original enhanced GFP (Yang et al., 1996) mammalian codon-optimized
   6284..6352    +  CDS            nef (fragment): NEF_HV1Z2 - Experimental evidence at protein level: Swiss-Prot protein existence level 1. Extracellular Nef protein targets CD4(+) T-lymphocytes for apoptosis by interacting with CXCR4 surface receptors. From Human immunodeficiency virus type 1 group M subtype D (isolate Z2/CDC-Z34) (HIV-1).
   6354..6587    +  LTR            3' LTR (ΔU3): self-inactivating 3' long terminal repeat (LTR) from HIV-1
   6612..6630    -  promoter       SP6 promoter: promoter for bacteriophage SP6 RNA polymerase
   6858..7137    +  CDS            TcR (fragment): tetracycline efflux protein; tet; confers resistance to tetracycline
   7138..7186    -  misc_feature   bom (fragment): basis of mobility region from pBR322
   7288..7323    -  CDS            rop (fragment): Rop protein, which maintains plasmids at low copy number; rop
   7418..7522    +  promoter       AmpR promoter: bla
   7523..8383    +  CDS            AmpR: β-lactamase; bla; confers resistance to ampicillin, carbenicillin, and related antibiotics
   8554..9142    +  rep_origin     ori: high-copy-number ColE1/pMB1/pBR322/pUC origin of replication
   9325..9381    +  CDS            lacI (fragment): lac repressor; lacI; The lac repressor binds to the lac operator to inhibit transcription in E. coli. This inhibition can be relieved by adding lactose or isopropyl-β-D-thiogalactopyranoside (IPTG).
   9388..9717    +  promoter       SV40 promoter: SV40 enhancer and early promoter
   9917..10036   +  CDS            gpt (fragment): XGPT_ECOLI - Also known as gpp, gxu. Experimental evidence at protein level: Swiss-Prot protein existence level 1. Purine salvage pathway enzyme that catalyzes the transfer of the ribosyl-5-phosphate group from 5-phospho-alpha-D-ribose 1- diphosphate (PRPP) to the N9 position of the 6-oxopurines guanine and xanthine to form the corresponding ribonucleotides GMP (guanosine 5'- monophosphate) and XMP (xanthosine 5'-monophosphate), with the release of PPi. To a lesser extent, also acts on hypoxanthine (PubMed:9100006, PubMed:3886014). Does not ribophosphorylate adenine (PubMed:3886014). From Esch
  10036..10371   +  CDS            gpt (fragment): XGPT_ECOLI - Also known as gpp, gxu. Experimental evidence at protein level: Swiss-Prot protein existence level 1. Purine salvage pathway enzyme that catalyzes the transfer of the ribosyl-5-phosphate group from 5-phospho-alpha-D-ribose 1- diphosphate (PRPP) to the N9 position of the 6-oxopurines guanine and xanthine to form the corresponding ribonucleotides GMP (guanosine 5'- monophosphate) and XMP (xanthosine 5'-monophosphate), with the release of PPi. To a lesser extent, also acts on hypoxanthine (PubMed:9100006, PubMed:3886014). Does not ribophosphorylate adenine (PubMed:3886014). From Esch
  10466..10771   +  CDS            frsA (fragment): FRSA_ECOLI - Also known as yafA. Experimental evidence at protein level: Swiss-Prot protein existence level 1. Catalyzes the hydrolysis of esters (PubMed:15808744). Displays esterase activity toward pNP-butyrate (PubMed:15808744). May stimulate mixed-acid fermentation by acting as a fermentation/respiration switch that down-regulates respiration and up- regulates fermentation rates (PubMed:15169777). From Escherichia coli (strain K12).
  10775..10849   +  CDS            small t antigen (fragment): SV40 (simian virus 40) small t antigen
  10851..10916   +  intron         small t intron: SV40 (simian virus 40) small t antigen intron
  11046..11066   +  CDS            SV40 NLS: nuclear localization signal of SV40 (simian virus 40) large T antigen
  11385..11468   +  CDS            large T antigen (fragment): large T antigen from SV40 (simian virus 40)
  11491..11625   +  polyA_signal   SV40 poly(A) signal: SV40 polyadenylation signal
