[The description below was written by a language model from this plasmid's Addgene catalogue record and pLannotate feature annotations shown in this document.]
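Description:
pDUAL OCLN (GFP) is an HIV-1-based lentiviral transfer plasmid for mammalian expression, built on the pDUAL GFP backbone and carrying two independent expression cassettes. It is propagated in E. coli through a high-copy ColE1/pUC-type origin and selected with ampicillin via the β-lactamase gene. A recombination-tolerant strain is recorded for growth, as is usual for plasmids with repeated LTRs. The annotated viral region runs from a truncated 5' LTR through the Ψ packaging signal, a gag fragment, the Rev response element and the cPPT/CTS. It ends in a ΔU3 self-inactivating 3' LTR, so integrated proviruses lack LTR promoter activity and transcription depends on the internal promoters.

Within the vector genome, the spleen focus-forming virus (SFFV) LTR promoter drives the full-length human occludin (OCLN) coding sequence, followed by a partial WPRE that enhances transcript stability and expression. Immediately downstream, the human PGK promoter drives EGFP. Transduced cells are therefore marked by fluorescence without the reporter being fused to, or translationally coupled with, occludin. Outside the LTRs, the backbone retains legacy elements: an SV40 promoter, fragments of E. coli gpt, SV40 small t intron and T antigen remnants, and an SV40 polyadenylation signal, along with pBR322-derived tetracycline-resistance, bom and rop fragments. These appear to be vestiges of older vectors rather than functional parts of the payload.

The record gives the purpose simply as lentiviral expression of occludin and GFP from separate promoters. Occludin is a tight-junction protein, and the feature annotation notes its role as a hepatitis C virus co-receptor in hepatocytes. That suggests use in viral entry studies, although the record does not state this application.
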