Addgene plasmid #86982: pDUAL OCLN (GFP)
Purpose: Lentiviral expression construct encoding Occludin and GFP from separate promoters
Depositing lab: Joe Grove. Depositing organization: University College London.
Backbone
  Vector backbone: pDUAL GFP
  Vector type: Mammalian Expression, Lentiviral
Growth in bacteria
  Bacterial resistance: Ampicillin, 100 μg/mL
  Growth temperature: 37°C
  Growth strain: NEB Stable
  Copy number: High Copy
Gene/Insert
  Gene/Insert name: OCLN (alt name: NP_002529.1)
  Species: H. sapiens (human)
  Entrez Gene: OCLN (a.k.a. BLCPMG, PPP1R115, PTORCH1)
  Promoter: SFFV/hPGK
  Cloning method: Restriction Enzyme; 5′ cloning site unknown (unknown if destroyed); 3′ cloning site unknown (unknown if destroyed)
  Sequencing primers: 5′ SFFVpro-F
Terms and licenses: Academic/Nonprofit Terms; Industry Terms: Not Available to Industry
How to cite: pDUAL OCLN (GFP) was a gift from Joe Grove (Addgene plasmid # 86982 ; http://n2t.net/addgene:86982 ; RRID:Addgene_86982)
